>Addgene plasmid #234744 | Venus-rab11a | addgene full sequence | sequence record 467793 | Addgene NGS Result
TTGAGATCCTTTTTTTCTGCGCGTAATCTGCTGCTTGCAAACAAAAAAACCACCGCTACCAGCGGTGGTT
TGTTTGCCGGATCAAGAGCTACCAACTCTTTTTCCGAAGGTAACTGGCTTCAGCAGAGCGCAGATACCAA
ATACTGTTCTTCTAGTGTAGCCGTAGTTAGGCCACCACTTCAAGAACTCTGTAGCACCGCCTACATACCT
CGCTCTGCTAATCCTGTTACCAGTGGCTGCTGCCAGTGGCGATAAGTCGTGTCTTACCGGGTTGGACTCA
AGACGATAGTTACCGGATAAGGCGCAGCGGTCGGGCTGAACGGGGGGTTCGTGCACACAGCCCAGCTTGG
AGCGAACGACCTACACCGAACTGAGATACCTACAGCGTGAGCTATGAGAAAGCGCCACGCTTCCCGAAGG
GAGAAAGGCGGACAGGTATCCGGTAAGCGGCAGGGTCGGAACAGGAGAGCGCACGAGGGAGCTTCCAGGG
GGAAACGCCTGGTATCTTTATAGTCCTGTCGGGTTTCGCCACCTCTGACTTGAGCGTCGATTTTTGTGAT
GCTCGTCAGGGGGGCGGAGCCTATGGAAAAACGCCAGCAACGCGGCCTTTTTACGGTTCCTGGCCTTTTG
CTGGCCTTTTGCTCACATGTTCTTTCCTGCGTTATCCCCTGATTCTGTGGATAACCGTATTACCGCCATG
CATTAGTTATTAATAGTAATCAATTACGGGGTCATTAGTTCATAGCCCATATATGGAGTTCCGCGTTACA
TAACTTACGGTAAATGGCCCGCCTGGCTGACCGCCCAACGACCCCCGCCCATTGACGTCAATAATGACGT
ATGTTCCCATAGTAACGCCAATAGGGACTTTCCATTGACGTCAATGGGTGGAGTATTTACGGTAAACTGC
CCACTTGGCAGTACATCAAGTGTATCATATGCCAAGTACGCCCCCTATTGACGTCAATGACGGTAAATGG
CCCGCCTGGCATTATGCCCAGTACATGACCTTATGGGACTTTCCTACTTGGCAGTACATCTACGTATTAG
TCATCGCTATTACCATGGTGATGCGGTTTTGGCAGTACATCAATGGGCGTGGATAGCGGTTTGACTCACG
GGGATTTCCAAGTCTCCACCCCATTGACGTCAATGGGAGTTTGTTTTGGCACCAAAATCAACGGGACTTT
CCAAAATGTCGTAACAACTCCGCCCCATTGACGCAAATGGGCGGTAGGCGTGTACGGTGGGAGGTCTATA
TAAGCAGAGCTGGTTTAGTGAACCGTCAGATCCGCTAGCGCTACCGGTCGCCACCATGGTGAGCAAGGGC
GAGGAGCTGTTCACCGGGGTGGTACCCATCCTGGTCGAGCTGGACGGCGACGTAAACGGCCACAAGTTCA
GCGTGTCCGGCGAGGGCGAGGGCGATGCCACCTACGGCAAGCTGACCCTGAAGCTGATCTGCACCACCGG
CAAGCTGCCCGTGCCCTGGCCCACCCTCGTGACCACCCTGGGCTACGGCCTGCAGTGCTTCGCCCGCTAC
CCCGACCACATGAAGCAGCACGACTTCTTCAAGTCCGCCATGCCCGAAGGCTACGTCCAGGAGCGCACCA
TCTTCTTCAAGGACGACGGCAACTACAAGACCCGCGCCGAGGTGAAGTTCGAGGGCGACACCCTGGTGAA
CCGCATCGAGCTGAAGGGCATCGACTTCAAGGAGGACGGCAACATCCTGGGGCACAAGCTGGAGTACAAC
TACAACAGCCACAACGTCTATATCACCGCCGACAAGCAGAAGAACGGCATCAAGGCCAACTTCAAGATCC
GCCACAACATCGAGGACGGCGGCGTGCAGCTCGCCGACCACTACCAGCAGAACACCCCCATCGGCGACGG
CCCCGTGCTGCTGCCCGACAACCACTACCTGAGCTACCAGTCCAAACTGAGCAAAGACCCCAACGAGAAG
CGCGATCACATGGTCCTGCTGGAGTTCGTGACCGCCGCCGGGATCACTCTCGGCATGGACGAGCTGTACA
AGTCCGGACTCAGATCTCGAGCTCAAGCTTCGAATTCTGCAGTCGACGGTACCGCGGGCCCGGGATCCAT
GTACCCATACGATGTTCCGGATTACGCTTACCCATACGATGTTCCGGATTACGCTGGTACCCGCGACGAC
GAGTACGACTACCTCTTTAAAGTTGTCCTTATTGGAGATTCTGGTGTTGGAAAGAGTAATCTCCTGTCTC
GATTTACTCGAAATGAGTTTAATCTGGAAAGCAAGAGCACCATTGGAGTAGAGTTTGCAACAAGAAGCAT
CCAGGTTGATGGAAAAACAATAAAGGCACAGATATGGGACACAGCAGGGCAAGAGCGATATCGAGCTATA
ACATCAGCATATTATCGTGGAGCTGTAGGTGCCTTATTGGTTTATGACATTGCTAAACATCTCACATATG
AAAATGTAGAGCGATGGCTGAAAGAACTGAGAGATCATGCTGATAGTAACATTGTTATCATGCTTGTGGG
CAATAAGAGTGATCTACGTCATCTCAGGGCAGTTCCTACAGATGAAGCAAGAGCTTTTGCAGAAAAGAAT
GGTTTGTCATTCATTGAAACTTCGGCCCTAGACTCTACAAATGTAGAAGCTGCTTTTCAGACAATTTTAA
CAGAGATTTACCGCATTGTTTCTCAGAAGCAAATGTCAGACAGACGCGAAAATGACATGTCTCCAAGCAA
CAATGTGGTTCCTATTCATGTTCCACCAACCACTGAAAACAAGCCAAAGGTGCAGTGCTGTCAGAACATC
TAAGGATCCACCGGATCTAGATAACTGATCATAATCAGCCATACCACATTTGTAGAGGTTTTACTTGCTT
TAAAAAACCTCCCACACCTCCCCCTGAACCTGAAACATAAAATGAATGCAATTGTTGTTGTTAACTTGTT
TATTGCAGCTTATAATGGTTACAAATAAAGCAATAGCATCACAAATTTCACAAATAAAGCATTTTTTTCA
CTGCATTCTAGTTGTGGTTTGTCCAAACTCATCAATGTATCTTAACGCGTAAATTGTAAGCGTTAATATT
TTGTTAAAATTCGCGTTAAATTTTTGTTAAATCAGCTCATTTTTTAACCAATAGGCCGAAATCGGCAAAA
TCCCTTATAAATCAAAAGAATAGACCGAGATAGGGT
[37 nt withheld, positions 3187-3223]
AAAGAACGTGGACTCCAACGTCAAAGG
[49 nt withheld, positions 3251-3299]
T
[91 nt withheld, positions 3301-3391]
G
[124 nt withheld, positions 3393-3516]
CAGGTGGCACTTTTCGGGGAAATGTGCGCGGAACCCCTATTTGTTTATTTTTCTAAATACATTCAAATAT
GTATCCGCTCATGAGACAATAACCCTGATAAATGCTTCAATAATATTGAAAAAGGAAGAGTCCTGAGGCG
GAAAGAACCAGCTGTGGAATGTGTGTCAGTTAGGGTGTGGAAAGTCCCCAGGCTCCCCAGCAGGCAGAAG
TATGCAAAGCATGCATCTCAATTAGTCAGCAACCAGGTGTGGAAAGTCCCCAGGCTCCCCAGCAGGCAGA
AGTATGCAAAGCATGCATCTCAATTAGTCAGCAACCATAGTCCCGCCCCTAACTCCGCCCATCCCGCCCC
TAACTCCGCCCAGTTCCGCCCATTCTCCGCCCCATGGCTGACTAATTTTTTTTATTTATGCAGAGGCCGA
GGCCGCCTCGGCCTCTGAGCTATTCCAGAAGTAGTGAGGAGGCTTTTTTGGAGGCCTAGGCTTTTGCAAA
GATCGATCAAGAGACAGGATGAGGATCGTTTCGCATGATTGAACAAGATGGATTGCACGCAGGTTCTCCG
GCCGCTTGGGTGGAGAGGCTATTCGGCTATGACTGGGCACAACAGACAATCGGCTGCTCTGATGCCGCCG
TGTTCCGGCTGTCAGCGCAGGGGCGCCCGGTTCTTTTTGTCAAGACCGACCTGTCCGGTGCCCTGAATGA
ACTGCAAGACGAGGCAGCGCGGCTATCGTGGCTGGCCACGACGGGCGTTCCTTGCGCAGCTGTGCTCGAC
GTTGTCACTGAAGCGGGAAGGGACTGGCTGCTATTGGGCGAAGTGCCGGGGCAGGATCTCCTGTCATCTC
ACCTTGCTCCTGCCGAGAAAGTATCCATCATGGCTGATGCAATGCGGCGGCTGCATACGCTTGATCCGGC
TACCTGCCCATTCGACCACCAAGCGAAACATCGCATCGAGCGAGCACGTACTCGGATGGAAGCCGGTCTT
GTCGATCAGGATGATCTGGACGAAGAGCATCAGGGGCTCGCGCCAGCCGAACTGTTCGCCAGGCTCAAGG
CGAGCATGCCCGACGGCGAGGATCTCGTCGTGACCCATGGCGATGCCTGCTTGCCGAATATCATGGTGGA
AAATGGCCGCTTTTCTGGATTCATCGACTGTGGCCGGCTGGGTGTGGCGGACCGCTATCAGGACATAGCG
TTGGCTACCCGTGATATTGCTGAAGAGCTTGGCGGCGAATGGGCTGACCGCTTCCTCGTGCTTTACGGTA
TCGCCGCTCCCGATTCGCAGCGCATCGCCTTCTATCGCCTTCTTGACGAGTTCTTCTGAGCGGGACTCTG
GGGTTCGAAATGACCGACCAAGCGACGCCCAACCTGCCATCACGAGATTTCGATTCCACCGCCGCCTTCT
ATGAAAGGTTGGGCTTCGGAATCGTTTTCCGGGACGCCGGCTGGATGATCCTCCAGCGCGGGGATCTCAT
GCTGGAGTTCTTCGCCCACCCTAGGGGGAGGCTAACTGAAACACGGAAGGAGACAATACCGGAAGGAACC
CGCGCTATGACGGCAATAAAAAGACAGAATAAAACGCACGGTGTTGGGTCGTTTGTTCATAAACGCGGGG
TTCGGTCCCAGGGCTGGCACTCTGTCGATACCCCACCGAGACCCCATTGGGGCCAATACGCCCGCGTTTC
TTCCTTTTCCCCACCCCACCCCCCAAGTTCGGGTGAAGGCCCAGGGCTCGCAGCCAACGTCGGGGCGGCA
GGCCCTGCCATAGCCTCAGGTTACTCATATATACTTTAGATTGATTTAAAACTTCATTTTTAATTTAAAA
GGATCTAGGTGAAGATCCTTTTTGATAATCTCATGACCAAAATCCCTTAACGTGAGTTTTCGTTCCACTG
AGCGTCAGACCCCGTAGAAAAGATCAAAGGATCTTC
Features (pLannotate 1.2.2; 17 found; start..end, strand, type, name):
      1..589     +  rep_origin     ori: high-copy-number ColE1/pMB1/pBR322/pUC origin of replication
    764..1067    +  enhancer       CMV enhancer: human cytomegalovirus immediate early enhancer
   1068..1271    +  promoter       CMV promoter: human cytomegalovirus (CMV) immediate early promoter
   1316..2032    +  CDS            mVenus: mVenus is a basic (constitutively fluorescent) yellow fluorescent protein published in 2006, derived from Aequorea victoria. It is reported to be a rapidly-maturing monomer with moderate acid sensitivity.
   2033..2098    +  misc_feature   MCS: multiple cloning site
   2102..2118    +  CDS            3xHA (fragment): three tandem HA epitope tags
   2129..2155    +  CDS            3xHA (fragment): three tandem HA epitope tags
   2156..2800    +  CDS            RAB11A: RB11A_HUMAN - Also known as RAB11. Experimental evidence at protein level: Swiss-Prot protein existence level 1. The small GTPases Rab are key regulators of intracellular membrane trafficking, from the formation of transport vesicles to their fusion with membranes. Rabs cycle between an inactive GDP-bound form and an active GTP-bound form that is able to recruit to membranes different set of downstream effectors directly responsible for vesicle formation, movement, tethering and fusion. The small Rab GTPase RAB11A regulates endocytic recycling. Acts as a major regulator of membrane delivery du
   2826..2910    +  CDS            large T antigen (fragment): large T antigen from SV40 (simian virus 40)
   2933..3054    +  polyA_signal   SV40 poly(A) signal: SV40 polyadenylation signal
   3088..3516    -  rep_origin     f1 ori (sequence partly withheld): f1 bacteriophage origin of replication; arrow indicates direction of (+) strand synthesis
   3543..3647    +  promoter       AmpR promoter: bla
   3649..4006    +  promoter       SV40 promoter: SV40 enhancer and early promoter
   4041..4835    +  CDS            NeoR/KanR: aminoglycoside phosphotransferase from Tn5; aph(3')-II (or nptII); confers resistance to neomycin, kanamycin, and G418 (Geneticin®)
   4856..5008    +  CDS            ble (fragment): BLE_KLEPN - Experimental evidence at protein level: Swiss-Prot protein existence level 1. Binding protein with a strong affinity to the bleomycin family of antibiotics. Binds to CL990; an antimitotic-antibiotic compound. From Klebsiella pneumoniae.
   5067..5114    +  polyA_signal   HSV TK poly(A) signal: herpes simplex virus thymidine kinase polyadenylation signal (Cole and Stacy, 1985)
   5205..5221    -  polyA_signal   bGH poly(A) signal (fragment): bovine growth hormone polyadenylation signal
