[The description below was written by a language model from this plasmid's Addgene catalogue record and pLannotate feature annotations shown in this document.]
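Description:
Venus-rab11a is a 5,442 bp mammalian expression plasmid built on the pVenus-C1 backbone, a C1-type fluorescent protein fusion vector in which the gene of interest is placed downstream of the fluorophore. It is propagated in E. coli from a high-copy ColE1/pUC-type origin and selected with kanamycin. Resistance comes from a Tn5 NeoR/KanR (aminoglycoside phosphotransferase) cassette with dual promoters: a bacterial bla promoter for kanamycin selection in bacteria, and the SV40 enhancer/early promoter, paired with an HSV TK polyadenylation signal, which would allow G418 selection in mammalian cells. An f1 origin is also present. Short annotated fragments of ble, SV40 large T antigen and the bGH poly(A) signal appear to be backbone remnants rather than functional elements.

The payload is a single expression unit driven by the human cytomegalovirus immediate early enhancer and promoter and terminated by the SV40 poly(A) signal. It encodes the yellow fluorescent protein Venus (annotated as mVenus), followed by the vector's multiple cloning site region acting as a linker and then human RAB11A, giving an N-terminally tagged fusion that leaves the Rab C-terminus free. Two short matches to HA epitope sequence are annotated between the linker and RAB11A, suggesting an HA tag may lie at the junction, although the catalogue entry does not mention one. RAB11A is a small GTPase that regulates endocytic recycling, so the fusion serves as a recycling endosome marker. The associated publication concerns localization and tracking of membrane proteins in live cells by BRET, which suggests its use as a compartment-specific Venus acceptor in such assays as well as for fluorescence imaging.
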