Addgene plasmid #234744: Venus-rab11a
Purpose: Mammalian expression of recycling endosome marker Venus-rab11a
Depositing lab: Nevin Lambert. Depositing organization: Augusta University. Publication: Sensitive and high resolution localization and tracking of membrane proteins in live cells with BRET. Lan TH, Liu Q, Li C, Wu G, Lambert NA. Traffic. 2012 Nov;13(11):1450-6. doi: 10.1111/j.1600-0854.2012.01401.x. Epub 2012 Aug 5. PubMed 22816793.
Backbone
  Vector backbone: pVenus-C1
  Vector type: Mammalian Expression
Growth in bacteria
  Bacterial resistance: Kanamycin, 50 μg/mL
  Growth temperature: 37°C
  Growth strain: DH5alpha
  Copy number: High Copy
Gene/Insert
  Gene/Insert name: Venus-rab11a
  Species: H. sapiens (human)
  Entrez Gene: RAB11A (a.k.a. YL8)
  Promoter: CMV
  Cloning method: Ligation Independent Cloning
Terms and licenses: Academic/Nonprofit Terms; Industry Terms: Not Available to Industry
How to cite: Venus-rab11a was a gift from Nevin Lambert (Addgene plasmid # 234744 ; http://n2t.net/addgene:234744 ; RRID:Addgene_234744)
